>Addgene plasmid #148409 | pAc5.1C-no5UTR-Fluc-MtoL-V5-5BoxB-polyA-HhR_AC | depositor full sequence | sequence record 290857 | Full Sequence
CTTCAAGGAATTAATTCTATATTCTAAAAACACAAATGATACTTCTAAAAAAAATCATGAATGGCATCAA
CTCTGAATCAAATCTTTGCAGATGCACCTACTTCTCATTTCCACTGTCACATCATTTTTCCAGATCTCGC
TGCCTGTTATGTGGCCCACAAACCAAGACACGTTTTATGGCCATTAAAGCTGGCTGATCGTCGCCAAACA
CCAAATACATATCAATATGTACATTCGAGAAAGAAGCGATCAAAGAAGCGTCTTCGGGCGAGTAGGAGAA
TGCGGAGGAGAAGGAGAACGAGCTGATCTAGTATCTCTCCACAATCCAATGCCAACTGACCAACTGGCCA
TATTCGGAGCAATTTGAAGCCAATTTCCATCGCCTGGCGATCGCTCCATTCTTGGCTATATGTTTTTCAC
CGTTCCCGGGGCCATTTTCAAAGACTCGTCGGTAAGATAAGATTGTGTCACTCGCTGTCTCTCTTCATTT
GTCGAAGAATGCTGAGGAATTTCGCGATGACGTCGGCGAGTATTTTGAAGAATGAGAATAATTTGTATTT
ATACGAAAATCAGTTAGTGGAATTTTCTACAAAAACATGTTATCTATAGATAATTTTGTTGCAAAATATG
TTGACTATGACAAAGATTGTATGTATATACCTTTAATGTATTCTCATTTTCTTATGTATTTATAATGGCA
ATGATGATACTGATGATATTTTAAGATGATGCCAGACCACAGGCTGATTTCTGCGTCTTTTGCCGAACGC
AGTGCATGTGCGGTTGTTGTTTTTTGGAATAGTTTCAATTTTCGGACTGTCCGCTTTGATTTCAGTTTCT
TGGCTTATTCAAAAAGCAAAGTAAAGCCAAAAAAGCGAGATGGCAATACCAAATGCGGCAAAACGGTAGT
GGAAGGAAAGGGGTGCGGGGCAGCGGAAGGAAGGGTGGGGCGGGGCGTGGCGGGGTCTGTGGCTGGGCGC
GACGTCACCGACGTTGGAGCCACTCCTTTGACCATGTGTGCGTGTGTGTATTATTCGTGTCTCGCCACTC
GCCGGTTGTTTTTTTCTTTTTATCTCGCTCTCTCTAGCGCCATCTCGTACGCATGCTCAACGCACCGCAT
GTTGCCGTGTCCTTTATGCGTCATTTTGGCTCGAAATAGGCAATTATTTAAACAAAGATTAGTCAACGAA
AACGCTAAAATAAATAAGTCTACAATATGGTTACTTATTGCCATGTGTGTGCAGCCAACGATAGCAACAA
AAGCAACAACACAGTGGCTTTCCCTCTTTCACTTTTTGTTTGCAAGCGCGTGCGAGCAAGACGGCACGAC
CGGCAAACGCAATTACGCTGACAAAGAGCAGACGAAGTTTTGGCCGAAAAACATCAAGGCGCCTGATACG
AATGCATTTGCAATAACAATTGCGATATTTAATATTGTTTATGAAGCTGTTTGACTTCAAAACACACAAA
AAAAAAAATAAAACAAATTATTTGAAAGAGAATTAGGAATCGGACAGCTTATCGTTACGGGCTAACAGCA
CACCGAGACGAAATAGCTTACCTGACGTCACAGCCTCTGGAAGAACTGCCGCCAAGCAGAGAGAGAGAGA
AAAAGAGGGAGAGCAGCTTAGACCGCATGTGCTTGTGTGTGAGGCGTCTCTCTCTTCGTCTCCTGTTTGC
GCAAACGCATAGACTGCACTGAGAAAATCGATTACCTATTTTTTATGAATGAATATTTGCACTATTACTA
TTCAAAACTATTAAGATAGCAATCACATTCAATAGCCAAATACTATACCACCTGAGCGATGCAACGAAAT
GATCAATTTGAGCAAAAATGCTGCATATTTAGGACGGCATCATTATAGAAATGCTTCTTGCTGTGTACTT
TTCTCTCGTCTGGCAGCTGTTTCGCCGTTATTGTTAAAACCGGCTTAAGTTAGGTGTGTTTTCTACGACT
AGTGATGCCCCTACTAGAAGATGTGTGTTGCACAAATGTCCCTGAATAACCAATTTGAAGTGCAGATAGC
AGTAAACGTAAGCTAATATGAATATTATTTAACTGTAATGTTTTAATATCGCTGGACATTACTAATAAAC
CCACTATAAACACATGTACATATGTATGTTTTGGCATACAATGAGTAGTTGGGGAAAAAATGTGTAAAAG
CACCGTGACCATCACAGCATAAAGATAACCAGCTGAAGTATCGAATATGAGTAACCCCCAAATTGAATCA
CATGCCGCAACTGATAGGACCCATGGAAGTACACTCTTCATGGCGATATACAAGACACACACAAGCACGA
ACACCCAGTTGCGGAGGAAATTCTCCGTAAATGAAAACCCAATCGGCGAACAATTCATACCCATATATGG
TAAAAGTTTTGAACGCGACTTGAGAGCGGAGAGCATTGCGGCTGATAAGGTTTTAGCGCTAAGCGGGCTT
TATAAAACGGGCTGCGGGACCAGTTTTCATATCACTATGGCCGAAGACGCCAAAAACATAAAGAAAGGCC
CGGCACCATTCTATCCACTAGAGGATGGAACCGCTGGAGAGCAACTGCATAAGGCTTTGAAGAGATACGC
CCTGGTTCCTGGAACAATTGCTTTTACAGATGCACATATCGAGGTGAACATCACGTACGCGGAATACTTC
GAATTGTCCGTTCGGTTGGCAGAAGCTTTGAAACGATATGGGCTGAATACAAATCACAGAATCGTCGTAT
GCAGTGAAAACTCTCTTCAATTCTTTTTGCCGGTGTTGGGCGCGTTATTTATCGGAGTTGCAGTTGCGCC
CGCGAACGACATTTATAATGAACGTGAATTGCTCAACAGTTTGAACATTTCGCAGCCTACCGTAGTGTTT
GTTTCCAAAAAGGGGTTGCAAAAAATTTTGAACGTGCAAAAAAAATTACCAATAATCCAGAAAATTATTA
TCTTGGATTCTAAAACGGATTACCAGGGATTTCAGTCGTTGTACACGTTCGTCACATCTCATCTACCTCC
CGGTTTTAATGAATACGATTTTGTACCAGAGTCCTTTGATCGTGACAAAACAATTGCACTGATATTGAAC
TCCTCTGGATCTACTGGGTTACCTAAGGGTGTGGCCCTTCCGCATAGAACTGCCTGCGTCAGATTCTCGC
ATGCCAGAGATCCTATTTTTGGCAATCAAATCATTCCGGATACTGCGATTTTAAGTGTTGTTCCATTCCA
TCACGGTTTTGGATTGTTTACTACACTCGGATATTTGATATGTGGATTTCGAGTCGTCTTATTGTATAGA
TTTGAAGAAGAGCTGTTTTTACGATCCCTTCAGGATTACAAAATTCAAAGTGCGTTGCTAGTACCAACCC
TATTTTCATTCTTCGCCAAAAGCACTCTGATTGACAAATACGATTTATCTAATTTACACGAAATTGCTTC
TGGGGGCGCACCTCTTTCGAAAGAAGTCGGGGAAGCGGTTGCAAAACGCTTCCATCTTCCAGGGATACGA
CAAGGATATGGGCTCACTGAGACTACATCAGCTATTCTGATTACACCCGAGGGGGATGATAAACCGGGCG
CGGTCGGTAAAGTTGTTCCATTTTTTGAAGCGAAGGTTGTGGATCTGGATACCGGGAAAACGCTGGGCGT
TAATCAGAGAGGCGAATTATGTGTCAGAGGACCTTTGATTTTGTCCGGTTATGTAAACAATCCGGAAGCG
ACCAACGCCTTGATTGACAAGGATGGATGGCTACATTCTGGAGACATAGCTTACTGGGACGAAGACGAAC
ACTTCTTCATAGTTGACCGCTTGAAGTCTTTAATTAAATACAAAGGGTATCAGGTGGCCCCCGCTGAATT
GGAATCGATATTGTTACAACACCCCAACATCTTCGACGCGGGCGTGGCAGGTCTTCCCGACGATGACGCC
GGTGAACTTCCCGCCGCCGTTGTTGTTTTGGAGCACGGAAAGACGTTGACGGAAAAAGAGATCGTGGATT
ACGTCGCCAGTCAAGTAACAACCGCGAAAAAGTTGCGCGGAGGAGTTGTGTTTGTGGACGAAGTACCGAA
AGGTCTTACCGGAAAACTCGACGCAAGAAAAATCAGAGAGATCCTCATAAAGGCCAAGAAGGGCGGAAAG
TCCAAATTGGGTAAGCCTATCCCTAACCCTCTCCTCGGTCTCGATTCTACGTAAGAATTCGCTAGCTTCC
CTAAGTCCAACTACCAAACTGGGGATTCCTGGGCCCTGAAGAAGGGCCCCTCGACTAGTCCAAATACAAA
CTGGGCCCTGAAGAAGGGCCCATATAGGGCCCTGAAGAAGGGCCCTATCGAGGATATTATCTCGACTAAG
TCCAACTACAAACTGGGCCCTGAAGAAGGGCCCATATAGGGCCCTGAAGAAGGGCCCTATCGAGGATATT
ATCTCGAGGTCACCCATTCGAAGGTAAGCCTATCCCTAACCCTCTCCTCGGTCTCGATTCTACGCGTACC
GGTCATCATCACCATCACCATTGAGTTTAAACCCGCTGATCAGCCTCGACTGTGCCTTCTAAGGCCTGAG
CTCGCTGATCAGCCTCGATCGAGGATCCAGACATGATAAGATACATTGATGAGTTTGGACAAACCACAAC
TAGAATGCAGTGAAAAAAATGCTTTATTTGTGAAATTTGTGATGCTATTGCTGCGGCCGCATACAAAGGA
TCTGGCTGCTAAAAAAAAAAAAAAAAAAAAAAAAAAAAAAAAAAAAAAAAAAAAAAAAAAAAAAAAAAAA
AAAAAAAAAAAAAAAAAAAAAAAAAAAAAAAAAAAAACCCCCCCTGTCACCGGATGTGTTTTCCGGTCTG
ATGAGTCCGTGAGGACGAAACAGGGAATTCGATATCAAGCTTATCGATACCGTCGACCGATGCCCTTGAG
AGCCTTCAACCCAGTCAGCTCCTTCCGGTGGGCGCGGGGCATGACTATCGTCGCCGCACTTATGACTGTC
TTCTTTATCATGCAACTCGTAGGACAGGTGCCGGCAGCGCTCTGGGTCATTTTCGGCGAGGACCGCTTTC
GCTGGAGCGCGACGATGATCGGCCTGTCGCTTGCGGTATTCGGAATCTTGCACGCCCTCGCTCAAGCCTT
CGTCACTGGTCCCGCCACCAAACGTTTCGGCGAGAAGCAGGCCATTATCGCCGGCATGGCGGCCGACGCG
CTGGGCTACGTCTTGCTGGCGTTCGCGACGCGAGGCTGGATGGCCTTCCCCATTATGATTCTTCTCGCTT
CCGGCGGCATCGGGATGCCCGCGTTGCAGGCCATGCTGTCCAGGCAGGTAGATGACGACCATCAGGGACA
GCTTCAAGGCCAGCAAAAGGCCAGGAACCGTAAAAAGGCCGCGTTGCTGGCGTTTTTCCATAGGCTCCGC
CCCCCTGACGAGCATCACAAAAATCGACGCTCAAGTCAGAGGTGGCGAAACCCGACAGGACTATAAAGAT
ACCAGGCGTTTCCCCCTGGAAGCTCCCTCGTGCGCTCTCCTGTTCCGACCCTGCCGCTTACCGGATACCT
GTCCGCCTTTCTCCCTTCGGGAAGCGTGGCGCTTTCTCAATGCTCACGCTGTAGGTATCTCAGTTCGGTG
TAGGTCGTTCGCTCCAAGCTGGGCTGTGTGCACGAACCCCCCGTTCAGCCCGACCGCTGCGCCTTATCCG
GTAACTATCGTCTTGAGTCCAACCCGGTAAGACACGACTTATCGCCACTGGCAGCAGCCACTGGTAACAG
GATTAGCAGAGCGAGGTATGTAGGCGGTGCTACAGAGTTCTTGAAGTGGTGGCCTAACTACGGCTACACT
AGAAGGACAGTATTTGGTATCTGCGCTCTGCTGAAGCCAGTTACCTTCGGAAAAAGAGTTGGTAGCTCTT
GATCCGGCAAACAAACCACCGCTGGTAGCGGTGGTTTTTTTGTTTGCAAGCAGCAGATTACGCGCAGAAA
AAAAGGATCTCAAGAAGATCCTTTGATCTTTTCTACGGGGTCTGACGCTCAGTGGAACGAAAACTCACGT
TAAGGGATTTTGGTCATGAGATTATCAAAAAGGATCTTCACCTAGATCCTTTTAAATTAAAAATGAAGTT
TTAAATCAATCTAAAGTATATATGAGTAAACTTGGTCTGACAGTTACCAATGCTTAATCAGTGAGGCACC
TATCTCAGCGATCTGTCTATTTCGTTCATCCATAGTTGCCTGACTCCCCGTCGTGTAGATAACTACGATA
CGGGAGGGCTTACCATCTGGCCCCAGTGCTGCAATGATACCGCGAGACCCACGCTCACCGGCTCCAGATT
TATCAGCAATAAACCAGCCAGCCGGAAGGGCCGAGCGCAGAAGTGGTCCTGCAACTTTATCCGCCTCCAT
CCAGTCTATTAATTGTTGCCGGGAAGCTAGAGTAAGTAGTTCGCCAGTTAATAGTTTGCGCAACGTTGTT
GCCATTGCTGCAGGCATCGTGGTGTCACGCTCGTCGTTTGGTATGGCTTCATTCAGCTCCGGTTCCCAAC
GATCAAGGCGAGTTACATGATCCCCCATGTTGTGCAAAAAAGCGGTTAGCTCCTTCGGTCCTCCGATCGT
TGTCAGAAGTAAGTTGGCCGCAGTGTTATCACTCATGGTTATGGCAGCACTGCATAATTCTCTTACTGTC
ATGCCATCCGTAAGATGCTTTTCTGTGACTGGTGAGTACTCAACCAAGTCATTCTGAGAATAGTGTATGC
GGCGACCGAGTTGCTCTTGCCCGGCGTCAACACGGGATAATACCGCGCCACATAGCAGAACTTTAAAAGT
GCTCATCATTGGAAAACGTTCTTCGGGGCGAAAACTCTCAAGGATCTTACCGCTGTTGAGATCCAGTTCG
ATGTAACCCACTCGTGCACCCAACTGATCTTCAGCATCTTTTACTTTCACCAGCGTTTCTGGGTGAGCAA
AAACAGGAAGGCAAAATGCCGCAAAAAAGGGAATAAGGGCGACACGGAAATGTTGAATACTCATACTCTT
CCTTTTTCAATATTATTGAAGCATTTATCAGGGTTATTGTCTCATGAGCGGATACATATTTGAATGTATT
TAGAAAAATAAACAAATAGGGGTTCCGCGCACATTTCCCCGAAAAGTGCCACCTGACGTCTAAGAAACCA
TTATTATCATGACATTAACCTATAAAAATAGGCGTATCACGAGGCCCTTTCGT
Features (pLannotate 1.2.2; 16 found; start..end, strand, type, name):
     56..2487    +  promoter       Ac5 promoter: Drosophila melanogaster actin 5C promoter
   2493..4139    +  CDS            luciferase: firefly luciferase; luc
   4140..4181    +  CDS            V5 tag: epitope tag from simian virus 5
   4197..4224    +  polyA_signal   β-globin poly(A) (fragment): human β-globin polyadenylation signal
   4231..4249    +  protein_bind   boxB: λ N peptide binding site consisting of an RNA hairpin within the N-utliization (nut) site of the λ bacteriophage transcript (Tan and Frankel, 1995) λN peptide
   4273..4291    +  protein_bind   boxB: λ N peptide binding site consisting of an RNA hairpin within the N-utliization (nut) site of the λ bacteriophage transcript (Tan and Frankel, 1995) λN peptide
   4297..4315    +  protein_bind   boxB: λ N peptide binding site consisting of an RNA hairpin within the N-utliization (nut) site of the λ bacteriophage transcript (Tan and Frankel, 1995) λN peptide
   4355..4373    +  protein_bind   boxB: λ N peptide binding site consisting of an RNA hairpin within the N-utliization (nut) site of the λ bacteriophage transcript (Tan and Frankel, 1995) λN peptide
   4379..4397    +  protein_bind   boxB: λ N peptide binding site consisting of an RNA hairpin within the N-utliization (nut) site of the λ bacteriophage transcript (Tan and Frankel, 1995) λN peptide
   4433..4474    +  CDS            V5 tag: epitope tag from simian virus 5
   4574..4672    -  polyA_signal   SV40 poly(A) signal (fragment): SV40 polyadenylation signal
   4803..4854    +  misc_RNA       sTRSV HHRz: hammerhead ribozyme from the tobacco ringspot virus satellite RNA (Khvorova et al., 2003)
   4881..5329    +  CDS            TcR (fragment): tetracycline efflux protein; tet; confers resistance to tetracycline
   5375..5963    -  rep_origin     ori: high-copy-number ColE1/pMB1/pBR322/pUC origin of replication
   6134..6994    -  CDS            AmpR: β-lactamase; bla; confers resistance to ampicillin, carbenicillin, and related antibiotics
   6995..7099    -  promoter       AmpR promoter: bla
