[The description below was written by a language model from this plasmid's Addgene catalogue record and pLannotate feature annotations shown in this document.]
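Description:
pAc5.1C-no5UTR-Fluc-MtoL-V5-5BoxB-polyA-HhR_AC is a 7.2 kb insect-cell expression plasmid that encodes a λN/boxB tethering reporter. The catalogue lists the backbone as unknown, although the name points to a pAc5.1-type vector, which fits the annotated Drosophila melanogaster actin 5C promoter. In bacteria it is propagated through a ColE1/pUC-type origin and selected with ampicillin via the β-lactamase gene and its own promoter. The record lists it as low copy. A fragment of a tetracycline efflux gene is also annotated, and it looks like a backbone remnant rather than a working marker.

The Ac5 promoter sits almost directly upstream of a firefly luciferase open reading frame fused at its C-terminus to a V5 epitope tag. This arrangement matches the "no5UTR" element of the name. "MtoL" suggests methionine-to-leucine substitution(s) in luciferase, but the record does not explain either name element. The 3′ UTR carries five boxB hairpins, the RNA elements bound by the λN peptide, so that any protein expressed as a λN fusion can be recruited to the reporter mRNA. Downstream lie a second V5 sequence that is probably vector-derived, an inverted SV40 poly(A) signal fragment, and a hammerhead ribozyme from tobacco ringspot virus satellite RNA. The short β-globin poly(A) fragment is probably an incidental annotation match. The name implies a DNA-encoded poly(A) stretch, not annotated in the feature table, placed ahead of the ribozyme. Self-cleavage would then define the transcript's 3′ end without the usual cleavage and polyadenylation.

The associated publication concerns silencing by miRISC and the CCR4-NOT complex independently of 43S ribosomal scanning. That context suggests the plasmid is used in luciferase tethering assays in Drosophila cells to examine translational repression and mRNA decay.
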