Addgene plasmid #148409: pAc5.1C-no5UTR-Fluc-MtoL-V5-5BoxB-polyA-HhR_AC
Purpose: Insect Expression of 5BoxB-polyA-HhR
Depositing lab: Elisa Izaurralde. Depositing organization: Max Planck Institute for Developmental Biology. Publication: miRISC and the CCR4-NOT complex silence mRNA targets independently of 43S ribosomal scanning. Kuzuoglu-Ozturk D, Bhandari D, Huntzinger E, Fauser M, Helms S, Izaurralde E. EMBO J. 2016 Jun 1;35(11):1186-203. doi: 10.15252/embj.201592901. Epub 2016 Mar 23. PubMed 27009120.
Backbone
  Vector backbone: Unknown
  Vector type: Insect Expression
Growth in bacteria
  Bacterial resistance: Ampicillin, 100 μg/mL
  Growth temperature: 37°C
  Growth strain: DH5alpha
  Copy number: Low Copy
Gene/Insert
  Gene/Insert name: 5BoxB-polyA-HhR
  Species: Other
  Cloning method: Unknown
Terms and licenses: Academic/Nonprofit Terms; Industry Terms: Not Available to Industry
Depositor comments: Plasmids from this collection were made available to the research community and donated after the lab closed. Please note that the sequence provided by the depositing laboratory may be theoretical/predicted or based on Sanger sequencing results. There may be discrepancies between sequencing results obtained by Addgene and the depositor sequence. If an Addgene verified sequence is not available, please contact before placing your order to request that our lab fully sequence the plasmid.
How to cite: pAc5.1C-no5UTR-Fluc-MtoL-V5-5BoxB-polyA-HhR_AC was a gift from Elisa Izaurralde (Addgene plasmid # 148409 ; http://n2t.net/addgene:148409 ; RRID:Addgene_148409)
